Addgene plasmid #29655: pET His6 GST TEV LIC cloning vector (1G)
Purpose: (Empty Backbone)
Depositing lab: Scott Gradia. Depositing organization: University of California, Berkeley.
Backbone
  Vector backbone: pET
  Backbone size (bp): 6015
  Vector type: Bacterial Expression
  Tag / fusion protein: 6xHis (N terminal on backbone); GST (N terminal on backbone); TEV cleavage site (N terminal on backbone)
Growth in bacteria
  Bacterial resistance: Kanamycin, 50 μg/mL
  Growth temperature: 37°C
  Growth strain: DH5alpha
  Copy number: Low Copy
Gene/Insert
  Gene/Insert name: None
  Tag / fusion protein: His6-GST-TEV (N terminal on backbone)
  Cloning method: Restriction Enzyme; 5′ cloning site LIC tag (destroyed during cloning); 3′ cloning site LIC tag (destroyed during cloning)
  Sequencing primers: 5′ GST forward; 3′ T7 reverse
Terms and licenses: Academic/Nonprofit Terms; Industry Terms: Not Available to Industry
Depositor comments: This plasmid is an empty vector to be used with a LIC cloning protocol. It has a TEV-cleavable His6 fusion tag on its N-terminus. GST can be used to enhance your protein's expression and solubility. It can also be used as an affinity tag. To clone into this vector, add LIC fusion tags to the 5' end of your PCR primers. Forward - 5'TACTTCCAATCCAATGCA3' Reverse - 5'TTATCCACTTCCAATGTTATTA3' Linearize the plasmid with SspI and gel purify. When digesting the DNA with T4 polymerase, use dCTP for insert and dGTP for vector. More information on this vector can be found through http://qb3.berkeley.edu/qb3/macrolab/
How to cite: pET His6 GST TEV LIC cloning vector (1G) was a gift from Scott Gradia (Addgene plasmid # 29655 ; http://n2t.net/addgene:29655 ; RRID:Addgene_29655)
