[The description below was written by a language model from this plasmid's Addgene catalogue record and pLannotate feature annotations shown in this document.]
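Description:
pET His6 GST TEV LIC cloning vector (1G) is an empty bacterial expression backbone of about 6 kb, built on the pET system and designed to accept open reading frames by ligation-independent cloning (LIC). It is propagated in E. coli under kanamycin selection (an aph(3')-Ia KanR gene) and replicates from a ColE1/pBR322-type origin accompanied by the rop gene and bom region, consistent with its listing as low copy. An f1 origin is also present, along with leftover pBR322-derived fragments of the tetracycline resistance gene that are not functional markers.

The expression cassette is a standard T7lac arrangement. A T7 promoter is followed immediately by a lac operator and the T7 gene 10 ribosome binding site, and the plasmid carries its own lacI gene and promoter. Transcription is therefore repressed until induction with IPTG in a host supplying T7 RNA polymerase, and it ends at a T7 terminator. The coding region begins with a 6xHis tag, followed by Schistosoma japonicum glutathione S-transferase and a TEV protease recognition site, after which the LIC site sits. Inserts are amplified with LIC overhangs and annealed into the linearised, T4 polymerase-treated vector, and the LIC junctions are destroyed in the process. The product is an N-terminal His6-GST-TEV fusion. The annotation also picks up short His-tag and T7 gene 10-derived fragments downstream of the cloning site; the record does not assign them any role.

According to the depositor, GST can enhance expression and solubility of the target protein and can also serve as an affinity handle. The His6 tag offers a second purification option, and TEV cleavage allows the whole fusion partner to be removed.
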