Features (pLannotate 1.2.2; 21 found; start..end, strand, type, name):
    170..188     +  promoter       T7 promoter: promoter for bacteriophage T7 RNA polymerase
    189..213     +  protein_bind   lac operator: The lac repressor binds to the lac operator to inhibit transcription in E. coli. This inhibition can be relieved by adding lactose or isopropyl-β-D-thiogalactopyranoside (IPTG). lac repressor encoded by lacI
    228..250     +  RBS            RBS: efficient ribosome binding site from bacteriophage T7 gene 10 (Olins and Rangwala, 1989)
    269..286     +  CDS            6xHis: 6xHis affinity tag
    296..949     +  CDS            GST26_SCHJA: Experimental evidence at protein level: Swiss-Prot protein existence level 1. GST isoenzymes appear to play a central role in the parasite detoxification system. Other functions are also suspected including a role in increasing the solubility of haematin in the parasite gut. From Schistosoma japonicum (Blood fluke).
    959..975     +  CDS            TEV site (fragment): tobacco etch virus (TEV) protease recognition and cleavage site
   1045..1062    +  CDS            9xHis (fragment): 9xHis affinity tag
   1072..1121    +  CDS            SET1 (fragment): solubility-enhancement tag derived from T7 phage gene 10B
   1129..1176    +  terminator     T7 terminator: transcription terminator for bacteriophage T7 RNA polymerase
   1213..1641    +  rep_origin     f1 ori (sequence partly withheld): f1 bacteriophage origin of replication; arrow indicates direction of (+) strand synthesis
   1695..1752    +  promoter       AmpR promoter (fragment): bla
   1761..2576    -  CDS            KanR: aminoglycoside phosphotransferase; aph(3')-Ia; confers resistance to kanamycin in bacteria or G418 (Geneticin®) in eukaryotes
   2698..3286    +  rep_origin     ori: high-copy-number ColE1/pMB1/pBR322/pUC origin of replication
   3472..3611    -  misc_feature   bom: basis of mobility region from pBR322
   3713..3904    -  CDS            rop: Rop protein, which maintains plasmids at low copy number; rop
   3921..4301    +  CDS            YPB1_ECOLX: Protein predicted: Swiss-Prot protein existence level 4. From Escherichia coli.
   4373..4664    -  CDS            TcR (fragment): tetracycline efflux protein; tet; confers resistance to tetracycline
   4679..4700    -  protein_bind   CAP binding site: CAP binding activates transcription in the presence of cAMP. E. coli catabolite activator protein
   4713..5795    -  CDS            lacI: lac repressor; lacI; The lac repressor binds to the lac operator to inhibit transcription in E. coli. This inhibition can be relieved by adding lactose or isopropyl-β-D-thiogalactopyranoside (IPTG).
   5796..5873    -  promoter       lacI promoter: lacI
   5881..148     -  CDS            TcR (fragment) (across the origin): tetracycline efflux protein; tet; confers resistance to tetracycline
>Addgene plasmid #29655 | pET His6 GST TEV LIC cloning vector (1G) | addgene full sequence | sequence record 196920 | Addgene NGS Result
TGCCACCATACCCACGCCGAAACAAGCGCTCATGAGCCCGAAGTGGCGAGCCCGATCTTCCCCATCGGTG
ATGTCGGCGATATAGGCGCCAGCAACCGCACCTGTGGCGCCGGTGATGCCGGCCACGATGCGTCCGGCGT
AGAGGATCGAGATCTCGATCCCGCGAAATTAATACGACTCACTATAGGGGAATTGTGAGCGGATAACAAT
TCCCCTCTAGAAATAATTTTGTTTAACTTTAAGAAGGAGATATACCATGGGTTCTTCTCACCATCACCAT
CACCATGGTTCTTCTATGTCCCCTATACTAGGTTATTGGAAAATTAAGGGCCTTGTGCAACCCACTCGAC
TTCTTTTGGAATATCTTGAAGAAAAATATGAAGAGCATTTGTATGAGCGCGATGAAGGTGATAAATGGCG
AAACAAAAAGTTTGAATTGGGTTTGGAGTTTCCCAATCTTCCTTATTATATTGATGGTGATGTTAAATTA
ACACAGTCTATGGCCATCATACGTTATATAGCTGACAAGCACAACATGTTGGGTGGTTGTCCAAAAGAGC
GTGCAGAGATTTCAATGCTTGAAGGAGCGGTTTTGGATATTAGATACGGTGTTTCGAGAATTGCATATAG
TAAAGACTTTGAAACTCTCAAAGTTGATTTTCTTAGCAAGCTACCTGAAATGCTGAAAATGTTCGAAGAT
CGTTTATGTCATAAAACATATTTAAATGGTGATCATGTAACCCATCCTGACTTCATGTTGTATGACGCTC
TTGATGTTGTTTTATACATGGACCCAATGTGCCTGGATGCGTTCCCAAAATTAGTTTGTTTTAAAAAACG
TATTGAAGCTATCCCACAAATTGATAAGTACTTGAAATCCAGCAAGTATATAGCATGGCCTTTGCAGGGC
TGGCAAGCCACGTTTGGTGGTGGCGACCATCCTCCAAAAGGGATCGAGGAAAACCTGTACTTCCAATCCA
ATATTGGAAGTGGATAACGGATCCGAATTCGAGCGCCGTCGACAAGCTTGCGGCCGCACTCGAGCACCAC
CACCACCACCACTGAGATCCGGCTGCTAACAAAGCCCGAAAGGAAGCTGAGTTGGCTGCTGCCACCGCTG
AGCAATAACTAGCATAACCCCTTGGGGCCTCTAAACGGGTCTTGAGGGGTTTTTTGCTGAAAGGAGGAAC
TATATCCGGATTGGCGAATGGG
[124 nt withheld, positions 1213-1336]
C
[91 nt withheld, positions 1338-1428]
A
[49 nt withheld, positions 1430-1478]
CCTTTGACGTTGGAGTCCACGTTCTTT
[37 nt withheld, positions 1506-1542]
ACCCTATCTCGGTCTATTCTTTTGATTTATAAGGGATTTTGCCGATTTCGGCCTATTGGTTAAAAAATGA
GCTGATTTAACAAAAATTTAACGCGAATTTTAACAAACTAGTAACGTTTACAATTTCAGGTGGCACTTTT
CGGGGAAATGTGCGCGGAACCCCTATTTGTTTATTTTTCTAAATACATTCAAATATGTATCCGCTCATGA
ATTAATTCTTAGAAAAACTCATCGAGCATCAAATGAAACTGCAATTTATTCATATCAGGATTATCAATAC
CATATTTTTGAAAAAGCCGTTTCTGTAATGAAGGAGAAAACTCACCGAGGCAGTTCCATAGGATGGCAAG
ATCCTGGTATCGGTCTGCGATTCCGACTCGTCCAACATCAATACAACCTATTAATTTCCCCTCGTCAAAA
ATAAGGTTATCAAGTGAGAAATCACCATGAGTGACGACTGAATCCGGTGAGAATGGCAAAAGTTTATGCA
TTTCTTTCCAGACTTGTTCAACAGGCCAGCCATTACGCTCGTCATCAAAATCACTCGCATCAACCAAACC
GTTATTCATTCGTGATTGCGCCTGAGCGAGACGAAATACGCGATCGCTGTTAAAAGGACAATTACAAACA
GGAATCGAATGCAACCGGCGCAGGAACACTGCCAGCGCATCAACAATGTTTTCACCTGAATCAGGATATT
CTTCTAATACCTGGAATGCTGTTTTCCCGGGGATCGCAGTGGTGAGTAACCATGCATCATCAGGAGTACG
GATAAAATGCTTGATGGTCGGAAGAGGCATAAATTCCGTCAGCCAGTTTAGTCTGACCATCTCATCTGTA
ACATCATTGGCAACGCTACCTTTGCCATGTTTCAGAAACAACTCTGGCGCATCGGGCTTCCCATACAATC
GATAGATTGTCGCACCTGATTGCCCGACATTATCGCGAGCCCATTTATACCCATATAAATCAGCATCCAT
GTTGGAATTTAATCGCGGCCTAGAGCAAGACGTTTCCCGTTGAATATGGCTCATAACACCCCTTGTATTA
CTGTTTATGTAAGCAGACAGTTTTATTGTTCATGACCAAAATCCCTTAACGTGAGTTTTCGTTCCACTGA
GCGTCAGACCCCGTAGAAAAGATCAAAGGATCTTCTTGAGATCCTTTTTTTCTGCGCGTAATCTGCTGCT
TGCAAACAAAAAAACCACCGCTACCAGCGGTGGTTTGTTTGCCGGATCAAGAGCTACCAACTCTTTTTCC
GAAGGTAACTGGCTTCAGCAGAGCGCAGATACCAAATACTGTCCTTCTAGTGTAGCCGTAGTTAGGCCAC
CACTTCAAGAACTCTGTAGCACCGCCTACATACCTCGCTCTGCTAATCCTGTTACCAGTGGCTGCTGCCA
GTGGCGATAAGTCGTGTCTTACCGGGTTGGACTCAAGACGATAGTTACCGGATAAGGCGCAGCGGTCGGG
CTGAACGGGGGGTTCGTGCACACAGCCCAGCTTGGAGCGAACGACCTACACCGAACTGAGATACCTACAG
CGTGAGCTATGAGAAAGCGCCACGCTTCCCGAAGGGAGAAAGGCGGACAGGTATCCGGTAAGCGGCAGGG
TCGGAACAGGAGAGCGCACGAGGGAGCTTCCAGGGGGAAACGCCTGGTATCTTTATAGTCCTGTCGGGTT
TCGCCACCTCTGACTTGAGCGTCGATTTTTGTGATGCTCGTCAGGGGGGCGGAGCCTATGGAAAAACGCC
AGCAACGCGGCCTTTTTACGGTTCCTGGCCTTTTGCTGGCCTTTTGCTCACATGTTCTTTCCTGCGTTAT
CCCCTGATTCTGTGGATAACCGTATTACCGCCTTTGAGTGAGCTGATACCGCTCGCCGCAGCCGAACGAC
CGAGCGCAGCGAGTCAGTGAGCGAGGAAGCGGAAGAGCGCCTGATGCGGTATTTTCTCCTTACGCATCTG
TGCGGTATTTCACACCGCAATGGTGCACTCTCAGTACAATCTGCTCTGATGCCGCATAGTTAAGCCAGTA
TACACTCCGCTATCGCTACGTGACTGGGTCATGGCTGCGCCCCGACACCCGCCAACACCCGCTGACGCGC
CCTGACGGGCTTGTCTGCTCCCGGCATCCGCTTACAGACAAGCTGTGACCGTCTCCGGGAGCTGCATGTG
TCAGAGGTTTTCACCGTCATCACCGAAACGCGCGAGGCAGCTGCGGTAAAGCTCATCAGCGTGGTCGTGA
AGCGATTCACAGATGTCTGCCTGTTCATCCGCGTCCAGCTCGTTGAGTTTCTCCAGAAGCGTTAATGTCT
GGCTTCTGATAAAGCGGGCCATGTTAAGGGCGGTTTTTTCCTGTTTGGTCACTGATGCCTCCGTGTAAGG
GGGATTTCTGTTCATGGGGGTAATGATACCGATGAAACGAGAGAGGATGCTCACGATACGGGTTACTGAT
GATGAACATGCCCGGTTACTGGAACGTTGTGAGGGTAAACAACTGGCGGTATGGATGCGGCGGGACCAGA
GAAAAATCACTCAGGGTCAATGCCAGCGCTTCGTTAATACAGATGTAGGTGTTCCACAGGGTAGCCAGCA
GCATCCTGCGATGCAGATCCGGAACATAATGGTGCAGGGCGCTGACTTCCGCGTTTCCAGACTTTACGAA
ACACGGAAACCGAAGACCATTCATGTTGTTGCTCAGGTCGCAGACGTTTTGCAGCAGCAGTCGCTTCACG
TTCGCTCGCGTATCGGTGATTCATTCTGCTAACCAGTAAGGCAACCCCGCCAGCCTAGCCGGGTCCTCAA
CGACAGGAGCACGATCATGCGCACCCGTGGGGCCGCCATGCCGGCGATAATGGCCTGCTTCTCGCCGAAA
CGTTTGGTGGCGGGACCAGTGACGAAGGCTTGAGCGAGGGCGTGCAAGATTCCGAATACCGCAAGCGACA
GGCCGATCATCGTCGCGCTCCAGCGAAAGCGGTCCTCGCCGAAAATGACCCAGAGCGCTGCCGGCACCTG
TCCTACGAGTTGCATGATAAAGAAGACAGTCATAAGTGCGGCGACGATAGTCATGCCCCGCGCCCACCGG
AAGGAGCTGACTGGGTTGAAGGCTCTCAAGGGCATCGGTCGAGATCCCGGTGCCTAATGAGTGAGCTAAC
TTACATTAATTGCGTTGCGCTCACTGCCCGCTTTCCAGTCGGGAAACCTGTCGTGCCAGCTGCATTAATG
AATCGGCCAACGCGCGGGGAGAGGCGGTTTGCGTATTGGGCGCCAGGGTGGTTTTTCTTTTCACCAGTGA
GACGGGCAACAGCTGATTGCCCTTCACCGCCTGGCCCTGAGAGAGTTGCAGCAAGCGGTCCACGCTGGTT
TGCCCCAGCAGGCGAAAATCCTGTTTGATGGTGGTTAACGGCGGGATATAACATGAGCTGTCTTCGGTAT
CGTCGTATCCCACTACCGAGATATCCGCACCAACGCGCAGCCCGGACTCGGTAATGGCGCGCATTGCGCC
CAGCGCCATCTGATCGTTGGCAACCAGCATCGCAGTGGGAACGATACCCTCATTCAGCATTTGCATGGTT
TGTTGAAAACCGGACATGGCACTCCAGTCGCCTTCCCGTTCCGCTATCGGCTGAATTTGATTGCGAGTGA
GATATTTATGCCAGCCAGCCAGACGCAGACGCGCCGAGACAGAACTTAATGGGCCCGCTAACAGCGCGAT
TTGCTGGTGACCCAATGCGACCAGATGCTCCACGCCCAGTCGCGTACCGTCTTCATGGGAGAAAATAATA
CTGTTGATGGGTGTCTGGTCAGAGACATCAAGAAATAACGCCGGAACATTAGTGCAGGCAGCTTCCACAG
CAATGGCATCCTGGTCATCCAGCGGATAGTTAATGATCAGCCCACTGACGCGTTGCGCGAGAAGATTGTG
CACCGCCGCTTTACAGGCTTCGACGCCGCTTCGTTCTACCATCGACACCACCACGCTGGCACCCAGTTGA
TCGGCGCGAGATTTAATCGCCGCGACAATTTGCGACGGCGCGTGCAGGGCCAGACTGGAGGTGGCAACGC
CAATCAGCAACGACTGTTTGCCCGCCAGTTGTTGTGCCACGCGGTTGGGAATGTAATTCAGCTCCGCCAT
CGCCGCTTCCACTTTTTCCCGCGTTTTCGCAGAAACGTGGCTGGCCTGGTTCACCACGCGGGAAACGGTC
TGATAAGAGACACCGGCATACTCTGCGACATCGTATAACGTTACTGGTTTCACATTCACCACCCTGAATT
GACTCTCTTCCGGGCGCTATCATGCCATACCGCGAAAGGTTTTGCGCCATTCGATGGTGTCCGGGATCTC
GACGCTCTCCCTTATGCGACTCCTGCATTAGGAAGCAGCCCAGTAGTAGGTTGAGGCCGTTGAGCACCGC
CGCCGCAAGGAATGGTGCATGCAAGGAGATGGCGCCCAACAGTCCCCCGGCCACGGGGCC
