>Addgene plasmid #29655 | pET His6 GST TEV LIC cloning vector (1G) | addgene partial sequence | sequence record 35214 | 29655 with T7-term
TTGTTAGCAGCCGGATCTCAGTGGTGGTGGTGGTGGTGCTCGAGTGCGGCCGCAAGCTTGTCGACGGCGC
TCGAATTCGGATCCGTTATCCACTTCCAATATTGGATTGGAAGTACAGGTTTTCCTCGATCCCTTTTGGA
GGATGGTCGCCACCACCAAACGTGGCTTGCCAGCCCTGCAAAGGCCATGCTATATACTTGCTGGATTTCA
AGTACTTATCAATTTGTGGGATAGCTTCAATACGTTTTTTAAAACAAACTAATTTTGGGAACGCATCCAG
GCACATTGGGTCCATGTATAAAACAACATCAAGAGCGTCATACAACATGAAGTCAGGATGGGTTACATGA
TCACCATTTAAATATGTTTTATGACATAAACGATCTTCGAACATTTTCAGCATTTCAGGTAGCTTGCTAA
GAAAATCAACTTTGAGAGTTTCAAAGTCTTTACTATATGCAATTCTCGAAACACCGTATCTAATATCCAA
AACCGCTCCTTCAAGCATTGAAATCTCTGCACGCTCTTTTGGACAACCACCCAACATGTTGTGCTTGTCA
GCTATATAACGTATGATGGCCATAGACTGTGTTAATTTAACATCACCATCAATATAATAAGGAAGATTGG
GAAACTCCAAACCCAATTCAAACTTTTTGTTTCGCCATTTATCACCTTCATCGCGCTCATACAAATGCTC
TTCATATTTTTCTTCAAGATATTCCAAAAGAAGTCGAGTGGGTTGCACAAGGCCCTTAATTTTCCAATAA
CCTAGTATAGGGGACATAGAAGAACCATGGTGATGGTGATGGTGAGAAGAACCCATGGTATATCTCCTTC
TAAGTAACAA
